LOCUS       Exported 7263 bp ds-DNA circular SYN 12-MAY-2021
DEFINITION  Bacillus subtilis sgRNA expression vector; integrates into thrC.
ACCESSION   .
VERSION     .
KEYWORDS    pJMP3
SOURCE      synthetic DNA construct
  ORGANISM  synthetic DNA construct
REFERENCE   1 (bases 1 to 7263)
  AUTHORS   Peters JM, Colavin A, Shi H, Czarny TL, Larson MH, Wong S, Hawkins
            JS, Lu CH, Koo BM, Marta E, Shiver AL, Whitehead EH, Weissman JS,
            Brown ED, Qi LS, Huang KC, Gross CA
  TITLE     A Comprehensive, CRISPR-based Functional Analysis of Essential Genes
            in Bacteria.
  JOURNAL   Cell. 2016 Jun 2;165(6):1493-506. doi: 10.1016/j.cell.2016.05.003.
            Epub 2016 May 26.
  PUBMED    27238023
REFERENCE   2 (bases 1 to 7263)
  AUTHORS   .
  TITLE     Direct Submission
  JOURNAL   Exported May 12, 2021 from SnapGene Server 1.1.58
            http://www.snapgene.com
FEATURES             Location/Qualifiers
     source          1..7263
                     /organism="synthetic DNA construct"
                     /mol_type="other DNA"
     misc_RNA        858..933
                     /label=gRNA scaffold
                     /note="guide RNA scaffold for the Streptococcus pyogenes
                     CRISPR/Cas9 system"
     CDS             954..983
                     /codon_start=1
                     /product="Myc (human c-Myc proto-oncogene) epitope tag"
                     /label=Myc
                     /translation="EQKLISEEDL"
     CDS             999..1016
                     /codon_start=1
                     /product="6xHis affinity tag"
                     /label=6xHis
                     /translation="HHHHHH"
     primer_bind     complement(1072..1089)
                     /label=pBAD Reverse
                     /note="For vectors with E. coli araBAD promoter, reverse
                     primer"
     terminator      1242..1288
                     /label=rrnB T1 terminator
                     /note="transcription terminator T1 from the E. coli rrnB
                     gene"
     rep_origin      complement(5434..6022)
                     /direction=LEFT
                     /label=ori
                     /note="high-copy-number ColE1/pMB1/pBR322/pUC origin of
                     replication"
     primer_bind     complement(5514..5533)
                     /label=pBR322ori-F
                     /note="pBR322 origin, forward primer"
     CDS             complement(6193..7053)
                     /codon_start=1
                     /gene="bla"
                     /product="beta-lactamase"
                     /label=AmpR
                     /note="confers resistance to ampicillin, carbenicillin, and
                     related antibiotics"
                     /translation="MSIQHFRVALIPFFAAFCLPVFAHPETLVKVKDAEDQLGARVGYI
                     ELDLNSGKILESFRPEERFPMMSTFKVLLCGAVLSRVDAGQEQLGRRIHYSQNDLVEYS
                     PVTEKHLTDGMTVRELCSAAITMSDNTAANLLLTTIGGPKELTAFLHNMGDHVTRLDRW
                     EPELNEAIPNDERDTTMPAAMATTLRKLLTGELLTLASRQQLIDWMEADKVAGPLLRSA
                     LPAGWFIADKSGAGERGSRGIIAALGPDGKPSRIVVIYTTGSQATMDERNRQIAEIGAS
                     LIKHW"
     primer_bind     6816..6835
                     /label=Amp-R
                     /note="Ampicillin resistance gene, reverse primer"
     promoter        complement(7054..7158)
                     /gene="bla"
                     /label=AmpR promoter
     primer_bind     7226..7244
                     /label=pBRforEco
                     /note="pBR322 vectors, upsteam of EcoRI site, forward
                     primer"
ORIGIN
        1 aattcatgta aaagatgagg ttggttcatt ctcgaaaatt acatctgtgt tctcagagcg
       61 gggcgtgacg tttgaaaaaa tccttcagct gccaattaaa ggccatgatg agttagctga
      121 aatcgtaatt gtcacacatc atacatcaga agctgatttc agtgatatcc tgcaaaacct
      181 aaatgatttg gaagtcgttc aagaagtcaa aagcacatat cgtgtagaag ggaacggttg
      241 gagctaatgt ggaaaggact tatccatcaa tataaagaat ttttacctgt aacagatcaa
      301 acaccggcgc taactttaca tgaaggaaac acacctctta ttcacctgcc gaagctgtct
      361 gagcagctcg gaattgagct tcatgtcaaa acggaaggcg tcaatcctac gggatcattt
      421 aaagatcgcg gaatggttat ggctgtggca aaggcaaaag aagaaggcaa tgacacgatt
      481 atgtgcgcgt caacaggtaa cacttccgct gctgcggcag catatgcagc ccgtgctaac
      541 atgaaatgca ttgtcatcat cccgaacgga aaaattgcat ttggaaaact cgctcaagct
      601 gtcatgtacg gagccgagat tatcgcaatt gacggaaact ttgacgatgc gcttaaaatt
      661 gtccgttcca tctgtgagaa atcaccgatt gcccttgtca actcagtcaa cccttaccgc
      721 attgaaggcc aaaaaactgc tgccttcgga tcctagaagc ttatcgaatt ccttattaac
      781 gttgatataa tttaaatttt atttgacaaa aatgggctcg tgttgtacaa taaatgtaac
      841 tttcagttta gcggtctgtt ttagagctag aaatagcaag ttaaaataag gctagtccgt
      901 tatcaacttg aaaaagtggc accgagtcgg tgcttttttt gaagcttggg cccgaacaaa
      961 aactcatctc agaagaggat ctgaatagcg ccgtcgacca tcatcatcat catcattgag
     1021 tttaaacggt ctccagcttg gctgttttgg cggatgagag aagattttca gcctgataca
     1081 gattaaatca gaacgcagaa gcggtctgat aaaacagaat ttgcctggcg gcagtagcgc
     1141 ggtggtccca cctgacccca tgccgaactc agaagtgaaa cgccgtagcg ccgatggtag
     1201 tgtggggtct ccccatgcga gagtagggaa ctgccaggca tcaaataaaa cgaaaggctc
     1261 agtcgaaaga ctgggccttt cgttttatct gttgtttgtc ggtgaactgg atccttactc
     1321 gagtctagac tgcaggcttc ctcgctcact gactcgaatt cctgcagccc tggcgaatgg
     1381 cgattttcgt tcgtgaatac atgttataat aactataact aataacgtaa cgtgactggc
     1441 aagagatatt tttaaaacaa tgaataggtt tacacttact ttagttttat ggaaatgaaa
     1501 gatcatatca tatataatct agaataaaat taactaaaat aattattatc tagataaaaa
     1561 atttagaagc caatgaaatc tataaataaa ctaaattaag tttatttaat taacaactat
     1621 ggatataaaa taggtactaa tcaaaatagt gaggaggata tatttgaata catacgaaca
     1681 aattaataaa gtgaaaaaaa tacttcggaa acatttaaaa aataacctta ttggtactta
     1741 catgtttgga tcaggagttg agagtggact aaaaccaaat agtgatcttg actttttagt
     1801 cgtcgtatct gaaccattga cagatcaaag taaagaaata cttatacaaa aaattagacc
     1861 tatttcaaaa aaaataggag ataaaagcaa cttacgatat attgaattaa caattattat
     1921 tcagcaagaa atggtaccgt ggaatcatcc tcccaaacaa gaatttattt atggagaatg
     1981 gttacaagag ctttatgaac aaggatacat tcctcagaag gaattaaatt cagatttaac
     2041 cataatgctt taccaagcaa aacgaaaaaa taaaagaata tacggaaatt atgacttaga
     2101 ggaattacta cctgatattc cattttctga tgtgagaaga gccattatgg attcgtcaga
     2161 ggaattaata gataattatc aggatgatga aaccaactct atattaactt tatgccgtat
     2221 gattttaact atggacacgg gtaaaatcat accaaaagat attgcgggaa atgcagtggc
     2281 tgaatcttct ccattagaac atagggagag aattttgtta gcagttcgta gttatcttgg
     2341 agagaatatt gaatggacta atgaaaatgt aaatttaact ataaactatt taaataacag
     2401 attaaaaaaa ttataaaaaa attgaaaaaa tggtggaaac acttttttca atttttttgt
     2461 tttattattt aatatttggg aaatattcat tctaattggt aatcagattt tagaaaacaa
     2521 taaacccttg cataggggga tctcgaggcc ttccgaaaat gcgcggcttt gaagctgagg
     2581 gtgcggcggc aatcgtgcgc aatgaagtga ttgaaaatcc ggaaacaata gcgacagcca
     2641 ttcgtatcgg aaacccggca agctgggaca aagctgtaaa ggcagccgag gaatccaatg
     2701 ggaaaattga cgaagtcact gatgatgaaa tccttcacgc atatcagctg atcgcccgtg
     2761 tagaaggcgt gtttgcagaa ccaggttctt gcgcgtctat cgcaggagtg ctgaaacagg
     2821 tgaaatccgg agaaattccg aaaggcagca aggtcgtagc tgtgttaaca ggaaacggac
     2881 tgaaagatcc gaacacagcg gtcgacattt cagaaatcaa gcctgtcaca ttgccgactg
     2941 atgaagacag catccttgaa tatgtaaaag gagcggcccg tgtatgaacg aagccgacat
     3001 gctgttctct gtcactgttc ccggaagcac agctaaccta ggccccggct ttgattcagt
     3061 cggaatggcg ctcagcagat atttgaagct gaccgtcttt gaaagcgaca aatggtcttt
     3121 tgaggctgaa acagaaacag tcgccggaat taattcgagc tcctttaact tcctcaccag
     3181 tagttgtatc ggtaccataa gtagaagcag caacccaagt agctttacca gcatccggtt
     3241 caaccagcat agtaagaatc ttactggaca tcggcagttc ttcgaacagt gcgccaacta
     3301 ccagctcttt ctgcagttca ttcagggcac cggagaacct gcgtgcaatc catcttgttc
     3361 aatcatgcga aacgatcctc atcctgtctc ttgatccatg gattacgcgt taacccgggc
     3421 ccgcggatgc atatgatcag atcctttaac tctggcaacc ctcaaaattg aatgagacat
     3481 gctacacctc cggataataa atatatataa acgtatatag atttcataaa gtctaacaca
     3541 ctagacttat ttacttcgta attaagtcgt taaaccgtgt gctctacgac caaaactata
     3601 aaacctttaa gaactttctt tttttacaag aaaaaagaaa ttagataaat ctctcatatc
     3661 ttttattcaa taatcgcatc cgattgcagt ataaatttaa cgatcactca tcatgttcat
     3721 atttatcaga gctcgtgcta taattatact aattttataa ggaggaaaaa atatgggcat
     3781 ttttagtatt tttgtaatca gcacagttca ttatcaacca aacaaaaaat aagtggttat
     3841 aatgaatcgt taataagcaa aattcatata accaaattaa agagggttat aatgaacgag
     3901 aaaaatataa aacacagtca aaactttatt acttcaaaac ataatataga taaaataatg
     3961 acaaatataa gattaaatga acatgataat atctttgaaa tcggctcagg aaaaggccat
     4021 tttacccttg aattagtaaa gaggtgtaat ttcgtaactg ccattgaaat agaccataaa
     4081 ttatgcaaaa ctacagaaaa taaacttgtt gatcacgata atttccaagt tttaaacaag
     4141 gatatattgc agtttaaatt tcctaaaaac caatcctata aaatatatgg taatatacct
     4201 tataacataa gtacggatat aatacgcaaa attgtttttg atagtatagc taatgagatt
     4261 tatttaatcg tggaatacgg gtttgctaaa agattattaa atacaaaacg ctcattggca
     4321 ttacttttaa tggcagaagt tgatatttct atattaagta tggttccaag agaatatttt
     4381 catcctaaac ctaaagtgaa tagctcactt atcagattaa gtagaaaaaa atcaagaata
     4441 tcacacaaag ataaacaaaa gtataattat ttcgttatga aatgggttaa caaagaatac
     4501 aagaaaatat ttacaaaaaa tcaatttaac aattccttaa aacatgcagg aattgacgat
     4561 ttaaacaata ttagctttga acaattctta tctcttttca atagctataa attatttaat
     4621 aagtaagtta agggatgcat aaactgcatc ccttaacttg tttttcgtgt gcctattttt
     4681 tgtgaatcga ttatgtcttt tgcgcagtcg gcttaaacca gttttcgctg gtgcgaaaaa
     4741 agagtgtctt gtgacaccta aattcaaaat ctatcggtca gatttatacc gatttgattt
     4801 tatatattct tgaataacat acgccgagtt atcacataaa agcgggaacc aatcatcaaa
     4861 tttaaacttc attgcataat ccattaaact cttaaattct acgattcctt gttcatcaat
     4921 aaactcaatc atttctttaa ttaatttata tctatctgtt gttgttttct ttaataattc
     4981 atcaacatct acaccgccat aaactatcat atcttctttt tgatatttaa atttattagg
     5041 atcttaaggc ctaggtctag agtctttgtt ttgacgccat tagcgtacgt aacaatcctc
     5101 gttaaaggac aaggacctga gcggaagtgt atcgtacagt agacggagta tactagtata
     5161 gtctatagtc cgtggaatta ttatatttat ctccgacgat attctcatca gtgaaatcca
     5221 gctggagttc tttagcaaat ttttttatta gctgaactta gtattagtgg ccatactcct
     5281 ccaatccaaa gctatttaga aagattacta tatcctcaaa caggcggtaa ccggcctctt
     5341 catcgggaat gcgcgcgacc ttcagcatcg ccggcatgtc cccctggcgg acgggaagta
     5401 tccagctcga ggtcgggccg cgttgctggc gtttttccat aggctccgcc cccctgacga
     5461 gcatcacaaa aatcgacgct caagtcagag gtggcgaaac ccgacaggac tataaagata
     5521 ccaggcgttt ccccctggaa gctccctcgt gcgctctcct gttccgaccc tgccgcttac
     5581 cggatacctg tccgcctttc tcccttcggg aagcgtggcg ctttctcata gctcacgctg
     5641 taggtatctc agttcggtgt aggtcgttcg ctccaagctg ggctgtgtgc acgaaccccc
     5701 cgttcagccc gaccgctgcg ccttatccgg taactatcgt cttgagtcca acccggtaag
     5761 acacgactta tcgccactgg cagcagccac tggtaacagg attagcagag cgaggtatgt
     5821 aggcggtgct acagagttct tgaagtggtg gcctaactac ggctacacta gaaggacagt
     5881 atttggtatc tgcgctctgc tgaagccagt taccttcgga aaaagagttg atagctcttg
     5941 atccggcaaa caaaccaccg ctggtagcgg tggttttttt gtttgcaagc agcagattac
     6001 gcgcagaaaa aaaggatctc aagaagatcc tttgatcttt tctacggggt ctgacgctca
     6061 gtggaacgaa aactcacgtt aagggatttt ggtcatgaga ttatcaaaaa ggatcttcac
     6121 ctagatcctt ttaaattaaa aatgaagttt taaatcaatc taaagtatat atgagtaaac
     6181 ttggtctgac agttaccaat gcttaatcag tgaggcacct atctcagcga tctgtctatt
     6241 tcgttcatcc atagttgcct gactccccgt cgtgtagata actacgatac gggagggctt
     6301 accatctggc cccagtgctg caatgatacc gcgagaccca cgctcaccgg ctccagattt
     6361 atcagcaata aaccagccag ccggaagggc cgagcgcaga agtggtcctg caactttatc
     6421 cgcctccatc cagtctatta attgttgccg ggaagctaga gtaagtagtt cgccagttaa
     6481 tagtttgcgc aacgttgttg ccattgctgc aggcatcgtg gtgtcacgct cgtcgtttgg
     6541 tatggcttca ttcagctccg gttcccaacg atcaaggcga gttacatgat cccccatgtt
     6601 gtgcaaaaaa gcggttagct ccttcggtcc tccgatcgtt gtcagaagta agttggccgc
     6661 agtgttatca ctcatggtta tggcagcact gcataattct cttactgtca tgccatccgt
     6721 aagatgcttt tctgtgactg gtgagtactc aaccaagtca ttctgagaat agtgtatgcg
     6781 gcgaccgagt tgctcttgcc cggcgtcaac acgggataat accgcgccac atagcagaac
     6841 tttaaaagtg ctcatcattg gaaaacgttc ttcggggcga aaactctcaa ggatcttacc
     6901 gctgttgaga tccagttcga tgtaacccac tcgtgcaccc aactgatctt cagcatcttt
     6961 tactttcacc agcgtttctg ggtgagcaaa aacaggaagg caaaatgccg caaaaaaggg
     7021 aataagggcg acacggaaat gttgaatact catactcttc ctttttcaat attattgaag
     7081 catttatcag ggttattgtc tcatgagcgg atacatattt gaatgtattt agaaaaataa
     7141 acaaataggg gttccgcgca catttccccg aaaagtgcca cctgacgtct aagaaaccat
     7201 tattatcatg acattaacct ataaaaatag gcgtatcacg aggccctttc gtcttcaaga
     7261 att
//
