[The description below was written by a language model from this plasmid's Addgene catalogue record and the feature table of its GenBank file.]
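Description:
pJMP3 is a Bacillus subtilis integration vector, built on the pDG1731 backbone, that delivers a single-guide RNA expression cassette to the chromosomal thrC locus for CRISPR-based work. In E. coli it behaves as a high-copy shuttle plasmid, replicating from a ColE1/pUC-type origin and selected through the bla (AmpR) gene and its promoter. The catalogue fields list a spectinomycin marker for selection in B. subtilis, where integration into thrC occurs through flanking homology regions. Neither the spectinomycin gene nor the thrC homology arms are annotated in the feature table, which leaves a large central portion of the 7.3 kb plasmid unlabelled. Repository quality control found a T23S change in the B. subtilis homology region, which the depositor reports does not affect function.

The payload is sgRNA RR1 (also called sgRNA NT or anti-RFP sgRNA), a guide that targets rfp and is fused to the Streptococcus pyogenes Cas9 guide RNA scaffold. It is expressed from the B. subtilis veg promoter, which was introduced on the PCR primers used to amplify the guide from pgRNA-bacteria. The fragment was cloned into the backbone as an EcoRI fragment, with both sites retained. Downstream of the scaffold the annotation shows Myc and 6xHis tag sequences, a pBAD reverse primer site and the rrnB T1 terminator. These appear to be remnants carried over with the amplified fragment rather than functional coding elements, with the terminator ending sgRNA transcription.

The plasmid encodes no Cas9 or dCas9, so the nuclease must be supplied separately. The "NT" alias suggests use as a non-targeting control in strains lacking rfp. One backbone-modification field describes the sibling construct pJMP2 in pDG1662 rather than pJMP3.
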