Addgene plasmid #79875: pJMP3
Purpose: Bacillus subtilis sgRNA expression vector; integrates into thrC
Depositing lab: Carol Gross & Jason Peters & Stanley Qi. Depositing organization: University of California, San Francisco (UCSF). Publication: A Comprehensive, CRISPR-based Functional Analysis of Essential Genes in Bacteria. Peters JM, Colavin A, Shi H, Czarny TL, Larson MH, Wong S, Hawkins JS, Lu CH, Koo BM, Marta E, Shiver AL, Whitehead EH, Weissman JS, Brown ED, Qi LS, Huang KC, Gross CA. Cell. 2016 Jun 2;165(6):1493-506. doi: 10.1016/j.cell.2016.05.003. Epub 2016 May 26. PubMed 27238023.
Backbone
  Vector backbone: pDG1731
  Backbone size w/o insert (bp): 6673
  Total vector size (bp): 7263
  Modifications to backbone: The rfp-targeting sgRNA RR1 was PCR-amplified from pgRNA-bacteria (Addgene #44251) using primers containing the veg promoter and EcoRI sites, digested with EcoRI, then ligated into either pDG1662 digested with EcoRI to generate pJMP2.
  Vector type: Bacterial Expression, CRISPR
  Selectable markers: Bacillus subtilis spectinomycin marker
Growth in bacteria
  Bacterial resistance: Ampicillin, 100 μg/mL
  Growth temperature: 37°C
  Growth strain: DH5alpha
  Copy number: High Copy
Gene/Insert
  Gene/Insert name: sgRNA RR1 (alt names: sgRNA NT; anti-RFP sgRNA)
  gRNA/shRNA sequence: AACTTTCAGTTTAGCGGTCT
  Species: Streptococcus pyogenes
  Promoter: veg
  Cloning method: Restriction Enzyme; 5′ cloning site EcoRI (not destroyed); 3′ cloning site EcoRI (not destroyed)
  Sequencing primers: 5′ tgtccgttccatctgtgaga
Resource information
  A portion of this plasmid was derived from a plasmid made by: The rfp-targeting sgRNARR1 was PCR-amplified from pgRNA-bacteria (Addgene #44251) using primers containing the veg promoter and EcoRI sites, digested with EcoRI, then ligated into either pDG1731 digested with EcoRI to generate pJMP3
Terms and licenses: Academic/Nonprofit Terms; Industry Terms: Not Available to Industry
Depositor comments: Please note that mutation T23S in the BSU homology region was found during Addgene's quality control. The depositor noted that this mutation does NOT affect plasmid function.
How to cite: pJMP3 was a gift from Carol Gross & Jason Peters & Stanley Qi (Addgene plasmid # 79875 ; http://n2t.net/addgene:79875 ; RRID:Addgene_79875)
