>Addgene plasmid #79875 | pJMP3 | addgene partial sequence | sequence record 158597 | pCR8_F1 5'-ttgatgcctggcagttccct-3'
ATCGGCGCTACGGCGTTTCACTTCTGAGTTCGGCATGGGGTCAGGTGGGACCACCGCGCTACTGCCGCCA
GGCAAATTCTGTTTTATCAGACCGCTTCTGCGTTCTGATTTAATCTGTATCAGGCTGAAAATCTTCTCTC
ATCCGCCAAAACAGCCAAGCTGGAGACCGTTTAAACTCAATGATGATGATGATGATGGTCGACGGCGCTA
TTCAGATCCTCTTCTGAGATGAGTTTTTGTTCGGGCCCAAGCTTCAAAAAAAGCACCGACTCGGTGCCAC
TTTTTCAAGTTGATAACGGACTAGCCTTATTTTAACTTGCTATTTCTAGCTCTAAAACAGACCGCTAAAC
TGAAAGTTACATTTATTGTACAACACGAGCCCATTTTTGTCAAATAAAATTTAAATTATATCAACGTTAA
TAAGGAATTCGATAAGCTTCTAGGATCCGAAGGCAGCAGTTTTTTGGCCTTCAATGCGGTAAGGGTTGAC
TGAGTTGACAAGGGCAATCGGTGATTTCTCACAGATGGAACGGACAATTTTAAGCGCATCGTCAAAGTTT
CCGTCAATTGCGATAATCTCGGCTCCGTACATGACAGCTTGAGCGAGTTTTCCAAATGCAATTTTTCCGT
TCGGGATGATGACAATGCATTTCATGTTAGCACGGGCTGCATATGCTGCCGCAGCAGCGGAAGTGTTACC
TGTTGACGCGCACATAATCGTGTCATTGCCTTCTTCTTTTGCCTTTGCCACAGCCATAACCATTCCGCGA
TCTTTAAATGATCCCGTAGGATTGACGCCTTCCGTTTTGACATGAAGCTCAATTCCGAGCTGCTCAGACA
GCTTCGGCAGGTGAATAAGAGGTGTGTTTCCTTCATGTAAAGTTAGCGCCGGTGTTTGATCTGTTACAGG
TAAAAATTCTTTATATTGATGGATAAGTCCTTTCCACATTAGCTCCAACCGTTCCCTTCTACACGATATG
TGCTTTTGACTTCTTGAACGACTTCCAAATCATT
