>Addgene plasmid #79875 | pJMP3 | addgene partial sequence | sequence record 159523 | pBRforEco 5'-AATAGGCGTATCACGAGGC-3'
CATGTAAAAGATGAGGTTGGTTCATTCTCGAAAATTACATCTGTGTTCTCAGAGCGGGGCGTGAGCTTTG
AAAAAATCCTTCAGCTGCCAATTAAAGGCCATGATGAGTTAGCTGAAATCGTAATTGTCACACATCATAC
ATCAGAAGCTGATTTCAGTGATATCCTGCAAAACCTAAATGATTTGGAAGTCGTTCAAGAAGTCAAAAGC
ACATATCGTGTAGAAGGGAACGGTTGGAGCTAATGTGGAAAGGACTTATCCATCAATATAAAGAATTTTT
ACCTGTAACAGATCAAACACCGGCGCTAACTTTACATGAAGGAAACACACCTCTTATTCACCTGCCGAAG
CTGTCTGAGCAGCTCGGAATTGAGCTTCATGTCAAAACGGAAGGCGTCAATCCTACGGGATCATTTAAAG
ATCGCGGAATGGTTATGGCTGTGGCAAAGGCAAAAGAAGAAGGCAATGACACGATTATGTGCGCGTCAAC
AGGTAACACTTCCGCTGCTGCGGCAGCATATGCAGCCCGTGCTAACATGAAATGCATTGTCATCATCCCG
AACGGAAAAATTGCATTTGGAAAACTCGCTCAAGCTGTCATGTACGGAGCCGAGATTATCGCAATTGACG
GAAACTTTGACGATGCGCTTAAAATTGTCCGTTCCATCTGTGAGAAATCACCGATTGCCCTTGTCAACTC
AGTCAACCCTTACCGCATTGAAGGCCAAAAAACTGCTGCCTTCGGATCCTAGAAGCTTATCGAATTCCTT
ATTAACGTTGATATAATTTAAATTTTATTTGACAAAAATGGGCTCGTGTTGTACAATAAATGTAACTTTC
AGTTTAGCGGTCTGTTTTAGAGCTAGAAATAGCAAGTTAAAATAAGGCTAGTCCGTTATCAACTTGAAAA
AGTGGCACCGAGTCGGTGCTTTTTTTGAAGCTTGGGCCCGAACAAAAACTCATCTCAGAAGAGGATCTGA
ATAGCGCCGTCGACCATCATCATCATCATCATTGAGTT
